Addgene plasmid #128657: pLVX-Flag-Polß(L301R/V303R/V306R)-IRES-puro
Purpose: mammalian expression of Flag-Polß(L301R/V303R/V306R) protein with puromycin selection
Depositing lab: Robert Sobol. Depositing organization: University of Pittsburgh (University, School of Medicine, and Cancer Institute). Publication: HSP90 regulates DNA repair via the interaction between XRCC1 and DNA polymerase beta. Fang Q, Inanc B, Schamus S, Wang XH, Wei L, Brown AR, Svilar D, Sugrue KF, Goellner EM, Zeng X, Yates NA, Lan L, Vens C, Sobol RW. Nat Commun. 2014 Nov 26;5:5513. doi: 10.1038/ncomms6513. PubMed 25423885.
Backbone
  Vector backbone: pLVX-GWE-IRES-puro
  Backbone size w/o insert (bp): 8247
  Total vector size (bp): 9279
  Vector type: Mammalian Expression, Lentiviral
  Selectable markers: Puromycin
Growth in bacteria
  Bacterial resistance: Ampicillin, 100 μg/mL
  Growth temperature: 37°C
  Growth strain: NEB Stable
  Copy number: Unknown
Gene/Insert
  Gene/Insert name: PolB (alt name: DNA polymerase beta)
  Species: H. sapiens (human)
  Insert size (bp): 1038
  Mutation: L301R/V303R/V306R
  GenBank ID: NM_002690
  Entrez Gene: POLB
  Promoter: CMV
  Tag / fusion protein: Flag (N terminal on insert)
  Cloning method: Gateway Cloning
  Sequencing primers: 5′ M13 forward for pENTR vector; 3′ M13 reverse for pENTR vector
Terms and licenses: Academic/Nonprofit Terms; Industry Terms: Not Available to Industry
How to cite: pLVX-Flag-Polß(L301R/V303R/V306R)-IRES-puro was a gift from Robert Sobol (Addgene plasmid # 128657 ; http://n2t.net/addgene:128657 ; RRID:Addgene_128657)
