[The description below was written by a language model from this plasmid's Addgene catalogue record.]
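Description:
pLVX-Flag-Polß(L301R/V303R/V306R)-IRES-puro is a lentiviral mammalian expression plasmid of about 9.3 kb, built on the pLVX-GWE-IRES-puro backbone, a Gateway-adapted version of the pLVX transfer vector. It is propagated in bacteria under ampicillin selection, and the recommended host is a recombination-deficient strain of the kind commonly used to keep repeat-containing lentiviral plasmids stable. The copy number is recorded as unknown. No feature table accompanies the record, so the individual viral elements, such as the LTRs and packaging signal, are not itemised here.

The payload is the human POLB coding sequence, an insert of roughly 1 kb encoding DNA polymerase beta. It carries an N-terminal Flag epitope tag and three arginine substitutions: L301R, V303R and V306R. The insert was introduced by Gateway recombination from an entry clone. Expression is driven by the CMV promoter. The tagged polymerase is followed by an IRES and a puromycin resistance gene, so both proteins are translated from a single bicistronic transcript, and puromycin-resistant cells should therefore also express the mutant polymerase.

The stated purpose is mammalian expression of the Flag-tagged triple mutant with puromycin selection, either by direct transfection or, given the vector type, by lentiviral transduction to generate stable cell populations. The record does not describe the functional effect of the three substitutions. The associated publication concerns regulation of DNA repair through the interaction between XRCC1 and DNA polymerase beta, which suggests the mutant was used to probe that interaction. The Flag tag allows detection or immunoprecipitation of the expressed protein.
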