>Addgene plasmid #128657 | pLVX-Flag-Polß(L301R/V303R/V306R)-IRES-puro | addgene full sequence | sequence record 321867 | Addgene NGS Result
GTGGCGCCCGAACAGGGACTTGAAAGCGAAAGGGAAACCAGAGGAGCTCTCTCGACGCAGGACTCGGCTT
GCTGAAGCGCGCACGGCAAGAGGCGAGGGGCGGCGACTGGTGAGTACGCCAAAAATTTTGACTAGCGGAG
GCTAGAAGGAGAGAGATGGGTGCGAGAGCGTCAGTATTAAGCGGGGGAGAATTAGATCGCGATGGGAAAA
AATTCGGTTAAGGCCAGGGGGAAAGAAAAAATATAAATTAAAACATATAGTATGGGCAAGCAGGGAGCTA
GAACGATTCGCAGTTAATCCTGGCCTGTTAGAAACATCAGAAGGCTGTAGACAAATACTGGGACAGCTAC
AACCATCCCTTCAGACAGGATCAGAAGAACTTAGATCATTATATAATACAGTAGCAACCCTCTATTGTGT
GCATCAAAGGATAGAGATAAAAGACACCAAGGAAGCTTTAGACAAGATAGAGGAAGAGCAAAACAAAAGT
AAGACCACCGCACAGCAAGCGGCCGGCCGCTGATCTTCAGACCTGGAGGAGGAGATATGAGGGACAATTG
GAGAAGTGAATTATATAAATATAAAGTAGTAAAAATTGAACCATTAGGAGTAGCACCCACCAAGGCAAAG
AGAAGAGTGGTGCAGAGAGAAAAAAGAGCAGTGGGAATAGGAGCTTTGTTCCTTGGGTTCTTGGGAGCAG
CAGGAAGCACTATGGGCGCAGCGTCAATGACGCTGACGGTACAGGCCAGACAATTATTGTCTGGTATAGT
GCAGCAGCAGAACAATTTGCTGAGGGCTATTGAGGCGCAACAGCATCTGTTGCAACTCACAGTCTGGGGC
ATCAAGCAGCTCCAGGCAAGAATCCTGGCTGTGGAAAGATACCTAAAGGATCAACAGCTCCTGGGGATTT
GGGGTTGCTCTGGAAAACTCATTTGCACCACTGCTGTGCCTTGGAATGCTAGTTGGAGTAATAAATCTCT
GGAACAGATTTGGAATCACACGACCTGGATGGAGTGGGACAGAGAAATTAACAATTACACAAGCTTAATA
CACTCCTTAATTGAAGAATCGCAAAACCAGCAAGAAAAGAATGAACAAGAATTATTGGAATTAGATAAAT
GGGCAAGTTTGTGGAATTGGTTTAACATAACAAATTGGCTGTGGTATATAAAATTATTCATAATGATAGT
AGGAGGCTTGGTAGGTTTAAGAATAGTTTTTGCTGTACTTTCTATAGTGAATAGAGTTAGGCAGGGATAT
TCACCATTATCGTTTCAGACCCACCTCCCAACCCCGAGGGGACCCGACAGGCCCGAAGGAATAGAAGAAG
AAGGTGGAGAGAGAGACAGAGACAGATCCATTCGATTAGTGAACGGATCTCGACGGTATCGCCTTTAAAA
GAAAAGGGGGGATTGGGGGGTACAGTGCAGGGGAAAGAATAGTAGACATAATAGCAACAGACATACAAAC
TAAAGAATTACAAAAACAAATTACAAAAATTCAAAATTTTCGGGTTTATTACAGGGACAGCAGAGATCCA
GTTTATCGATAAGCTTGGGAGTTCCGCGTTACATAACTTACGGTAAATGGCCCGCCTGGCTGACCGCCCA
ACGACCCCCGCCCATTGACGTCAATAATGACGTATGTTCCCATAGTAACGCCAATAGGGACTTTCCATTG
ACGTCAATGGGTGGAGTATTTACGGTAAACTGCCCACTTGGCAGTACATCAAGTGTATCATATGCCAAGT
ACGCCCCCTATTGACGTCAATGACGGTAAATGGCCCGCCTGGCATTATGCCCAGTACATGACCTTATGGG
ACTTTCCTACTTGGCAGTACATCTACGTATTAGTCATCGCTATTACCATGGTGATGCGGTTTTGGCAGTA
CATCAATGGGCGTGGATAGCGGTTTGACTCACGGGGATTTCCAAGTCTCCACCCCATTGACGTCAATGGG
AGTTTGTTTTGGCACCAAAATCAACGGGACTTTCCAAAATGTCGTAACAACTCCGCCCCATTGACGCAAA
TGGGCGGTAGGCGTGTACGGTGGGAGGTCTATATAAGCAGAGCTCGTTTAGTGAACCGTCAGATCGCCTG
GAGACGCCATCCACGCTGTTTTGACCTCCATAGAAGACACCGACTCTACTAGAGGATCTATTTCCGGTGA
ATTCCTCGAGACTAGATCAACAAGTTTGTACAAAAAAGCAGGCTCCGCGGCCGCCCCCTTCACCATGGAC
TACAAAGACGATGACGATAAAGGCATGAGCAAACGGAAGGCGCCGCAGGAGACTCTCAACGGGGGAATCA
CCGACATGCTCACAGAACTCGCAAACTTTGAGAAGAACGTGAGCCAAGCTATCCACAAGTACAATGCTTA
CAGAAAAGCAGCATCTGTTATAGCAAAATACCCACACAAAATAAAGAGTGGAGCTGAAGCTAAGAAATTG
CCTGGAGTAGGAACAAAAATTGCTGAAAAGATTGATGAGTTTTTAGCAACTGGAAAATTACGTAAACTGG
AAAAGATTCGGCAGGATGATACGAGTTCATCCATCAATTTCCTGACTCGAGTTAGTGGCATTGGTCCATC
TGCTGCAAGGAAGTTTGTAGATGAAGGAATTAAAACACTAGAAGATCTCAGAAAAAATGAAGATAAATTG
AACCATCATCAGCGAATTGGGCTGAAATATTTTGGGGACTTTGAAAAAAGAATTCCTCGTGAAGAGATGT
TACAAATGCAAGATATTGTACTAAATGAAGTTAAAAAAGTGGATTCTGAATACATTGCTACAGTCTGTGG
CAGTTTCAGAAGAGGTGCAGAGTCCAGTGGTGACATGGATGTTCTCCTGACCCATCCCAGCTTCACTTCA
GAATCAACCAAACAGCCAAAACTGTTACATCAGGTTGTGGAGCAGTTACAAAAGGTTCATTTTATCACAG
ATACCCTGTCAAAGGGTGAGACAAAGTTCATGGGTGTTTGCCAGCTTCCCAGTAAAAATGATGAAAAAGA
ATATCCACACAGAAGAATTGATATCAGGTTGATACCCAAAGATCAGTATTACTGTGGTGTTCTCTATTTC
ACTGGGAGTGATATTTTCAATAAGAATATGAGGGCTCATGCCCTAGAAAAGGGTTTCACAATCAATGAGT
ACACCATCCGTCCCCGGGGACGCACTGGACGTGCAGGAGAACCCCTGCCAGTGGATAGTGAAAAAGACAT
CTTTGATTACATCCAGTGGAAATACCGGGAACCCAAGGACCGGAGCGAATGAAAGGGTGGGCGCGCCGAC
CCAGCTTTCTTGTACAAAGTGGTTGATCTAGTTCTAGAGCGGCCGCGGATCCCGCCCCTCTCCCTCCCCC
CCCCCTAACGTTACTGGCCGAAGCCGCTTGGAATAAGGCCGGTGTGCGTTTGTCTATATGTTATTTTCCA
CCATATTGCCGTCTTTTGGCAATGTGAGGGCCCGGAAACCTGGCCCTGTCTTCTTGACGAGCATTCCTAG
GGGTCTTTCCCCTCTCGCCAAAGGAATGCAAGGTCTGTTGAATGTCGTGAAGGAAGCAGTTCCTCTGGAA
GCTTCTTGAAGACAAACAACGTCTGTAGCGACCCTTTGCAGGCAGCGGAACCCCCCACCTGGCGACAGGT
GCCTCTGCGGCCAAAAGCCACGTGTATAAGATACACCTGCAAAGGCGGCACAACCCCAGTGCCACGTTGT
GAGTTGGATAGTTGTGGAAAGAGTCAAATGGCTCTCCTCAAGCGTATTCAACAAGGGGCTGAAGGATGCC
CAGAAGGTACCCCATTGTATGGGATCTGATCTGGGGCCTCGGTGCACATGCTTTACATGTGTTTAGTCGA
GGTTAAAAAAACGTCTAGGCCCCCCGAACCACGGGGACGTGGTTTTCCTTTGAAAAACACGATGATAAGC
TTGCCACAACCCACAAGGAGACGACCTTCCATGACCGAGTACAAGCCCACGGTGCGCCTCGCCACCCGCG
ACGACGTCCCCCGGGCCGTACGCACCCTCGCCGCCGCGTTCGCCGACTACCCCGCCACGCGCCACACCGT
CGACCCGGACCGCCACATCGAGCGGGTCACCGAGCTGCAAGAACTCTTCCTCACGCGCGTCGGGCTCGAC
ATCGGCAAGGTGTGGGTCGCGGACGACGGCGCCGCGGTGGCGGTCTGGACCACGCCGGAGAGCGTCGAAG
CGGGGGCGGTGTTCGCCGAGATCGGCCCGCGCATGGCCGAGTTGAGCGGTTCCCGGCTGGCCGCGCAGCA
ACAGATGGAAGGCCTCCTGGCGCCGCACCGGCCCAAGGAGCCCGCGTGGTTCCTGGCCACCGTCGGCGTC
TCGCCCGACCACCAGGGCAAGGGTCTGGGCAGCGCCGTCGTGCTCCCCGGAGTGGAGGCGGCCGAGCGCG
CCGGGGTGCCCGCCTTCCTGGAGACCTCCGCGCCCCGCAACCTCCCCTTCTACGAGCGGCTCGGCTTCAC
CGTCACCGCCGACGTCGAGGTGCCCGAAGGACCGCGCACCTGGTGCATGACCCGCAAGCCCGGTGCCTAG
ACGCGTCTGGAACAATCAACCTCTGGATTACAAAATTTGTGAAAGATTGACTGGTATTCTTAACTATGTT
GCTCCTTTTACGCTATGTGGATACGCTGCTTTAATGCCTTTGTATCATGCTATTGCTTCCCGTATGGCTT
TCATTTTCTCCTCCTTGTATAAATCCTGGTTGCTGTCTCTTTATGAGGAGTTGTGGCCCGTTGTCAGGCA
ACGTGGCGTGGTGTGCACTGTGTTTGCTGACGCAACCCCCACTGGTTGGGGCATTGCCACCACCTGTCAG
CTCCTTTCCGGGACTTTCGCTTTCCCCCTCCCTATTGCCACGGCGGAACTCATCGCCGCCTGCCTTGCCC
GCTGCTGGACAGGGGCTCGGCTGTTGGGCACTGACAATTCCGTGGTGTTGTCGGGGAAGCTGACGTCCTT
TCCATGGCTGCTCGCCTGTGTTGCCACCTGGATTCTGCGCGGGACGTCCTTCTGCTACGTCCCTTCGGCC
CTCAATCCAGCGGACCTTCCTTCCCGCGGCCTGCTGCCGGCTCTGCGGCCTCTTCCGCGTCTTCGCCTTC
GCCCTCAGACGAGTCGGATCTCCCTTTGGGCCGCCTCCCCGCCTGGAATTAATTCTGCAGTCGAGACCTA
GAAAAACATGGAGCAATCACAAGTAGCAATACAGCAGCTACCAATGCTGATTGTGCCTGGCTAGAAGCAC
AAGAGGAGGAGGAGGTGGGTTTTCCAGTCACACCTCAGGTACCTTTAAGACCAATGACTTACAAGGCAGC
TGTAGATCTTAGCCACTTTTTAAAAGAAAAGAGGGGACTGGAAGGGCTAATTCACTCCCAACGAAGACAA
GATATCCTTGATCTGTGGATCTACCACACACAAGGCTACTTCCCTGATTAGCAGAACTACACACCAGGGC
CAGGGGTCAGATATCCACTGACCTTTGGATGGTGCTACAAGCTAGTACCAGTTGAGCCAGATAAGGTAGA
AGAGGCCAATAAAGGAGAGAACACCAGCTTGTTACACCCTGTGAGCCTGCATGGGATGGATGACCCGGAG
AGAGAAGTGTTAGAGTGGAGGTTTGACAGCCGCCTAGCATTTCATCACGTGGCCCGAGAGCTGCATCCGG
AGTACTTCAAGAACTGCTGATATCGAGCTTGCTACAAGGGACTTTCCGCTGGGGACTTTCCAGGGAGGCG
TGGCCTGGGCGGGACTGGGGAGTGGCGAGCCCTCAGATCCTGCATATAAGCAGCTGCTTTTTGCCTGTAC
TGGGTCTCTCTGGTTAGACCAGATCTGAGCCTGGGAGCTCTCTGGCTAACTAGGGAACCCACTGCTTAAG
CCTCAATAAAGCTTGCCTTGAGTGCTTCAAGTAGTGTGTGCCCGTCTGTTGTGTGACTCTGGTAACTAGA
GATCCCTCAGACCCTTTTAGTCAGTGTGGAAAATCTCTAGCAGTAGTAGTTCATGTCATCTTATTATTCA
GTATTTATAACTTGCAAAGAAATGAATATCAGAGAGTGAGAGGCCTTGACATTGCTAGCGTTTACCGTCG
ACCTCTAGCTAGAGCTTGGCGTAATCATGGTCATAGCTGTTTCCTGTGTGAAATTGTTATCCGCTCACAA
TTCCACACAACATACGAGCCGGAAGCATAAAGTGTAAAGCCTGGGGTGCCTAATGAGTGAGCTAACTCAC
ATTAATTGCGTTGCGCTCACTGCCCGCTTTCCAGTCGGGAAACCTGTCGTGCCAGCTGCATTAATGAATC
GGCCAACGCGCGGGGAGAGGCGGTTTGCGTATTGGGCGCTCTTCCGCTTCCTCGCTCACTGACTCGCTGC
GCTCGGTCGTTCGGCTGCGGCGAGCGGTATCAGCTCACTCAAAGGCGGTAATACGGTTATCCACAGAATC
AGGGGATAACGCAGGAAAGAACATGTGAGCAAAAGGCCAGCAAAAGGCCAGGAACCGTAAAAAGGCCGCG
TTGCTGGCGTTTTTCCATAGGCTCCGCCCCCCTGACGAGCATCACAAAAATCGACGCTCAAGTCAGAGGT
GGCGAAACCCGACAGGACTATAAAGATACCAGGCGTTTCCCCCTGGAAGCTCCCTCGTGCGCTCTCCTGT
TCCGACCCTGCCGCTTACCGGATACCTGTCCGCCTTTCTCCCTTCGGGAAGCGTGGCGCTTTCTCATAGC
TCACGCTGTAGGTATCTCAGTTCGGTGTAGGTCGTTCGCTCCAAGCTGGGCTGTGTGCACGAACCCCCCG
TTCAGCCCGACCGCTGCGCCTTATCCGGTAACTATCGTCTTGAGTCCAACCCGGTAAGACACGACTTATC
GCCACTGGCAGCAGCCACTGGTAACAGGATTAGCAGAGCGAGGTATGTAGGCGGTGCTACAGAGTTCTTG
AAGTGGTGGCCTAACTACGGCTACACTAGAAGAACAGTATTTGGTATCTGCGCTCTGCTGAAGCCAGTTA
CCTTCGGAAAAAGAGTTGGTAGCTCTTGATCCGGCAAACAAACCACCGCTGGTAGCGGTGGTTTTTTTGT
TTGCAAGCAGCAGATTACGCGCAGAAAAAAAGGATCTCAAGAAGATCCTTTGATCTTTTCTACGGGGTCT
GACGCTCAGTGGAACGAAAACTCACGTTAAGGGATTTTGGTCATGAGATTATCAAAAAGGATCTTCACCT
AGATCCTTTTAAATTAAAAATGAAGTTTTAAATCAATCTAAAGTATATATGAGTAAACTTGGTCTGACAG
TTACCAATGCTTAATCAGTGAGGCACCTATCTCAGCGATCTGTCTATTTCGTTCATCCATAGTTGCCTGA
CTCCCCGTCGTGTAGATAACTACGATACGGGAGGGCTTACCATCTGGCCCCAGTGCTGCAATGATACCGC
GAGACCCACGCTCACCGGCTCCAGATTTATCAGCAATAAACCAGCCAGCCGGAAGGGCCGAGCGCAGAAG
TGGTCCTGCAACTTTATCCGCCTCCATCCAGTCTATTAATTGTTGCCGGGAAGCTAGAGTAAGTAGTTCG
CCAGTTAATAGTTTGCGCAACGTTGTTGCCATTGCTACAGGCATCGTGGTGTCACGCTCGTCGTTTGGTA
TGGCTTCATTCAGCTCCGGTTCCCAACGATCAAGGCGAGTTACATGATCCCCCATGTTGTGCAAAAAAGC
GGTTAGCTCCTTCGGTCCTCCGATCGTTGTCAGAAGTAAGTTGGCCGCAGTGTTATCACTCATGGTTATG
GCAGCACTGCATAATTCTCTTACTGTCATGCCATCCGTAAGATGCTTTTCTGTGACTGGTGAGTACTCAA
CCAAGTCATTCTGAGAATAGTGTATGCGGCGACCGAGTTGCTCTTGCCCGGCGTCAATACGGGATAATAC
CGCGCCACATAGCAGAACTTTAAAAGTGCTCATCATTGGAAAACGTTCTTCGGGGCGAAAACTCTCAAGG
ATCTTACCGCTGTTGAGATCCAGTTCGATGTAACCCACTCGTGCACCCAACTGATCTTCAGCATCTTTTA
CTTTCACCAGCGTTTCTGGGTGAGCAAAAACAGGAAGGCAAAATGCCGCAAAAAAGGGAATAAGGGCGAC
ACGGAAATGTTGAATACTCATACTCTTCCTTTTTCAATATTATTGAAGCATTTATCAGGGTTATTGTCTC
ATGAGCGGATACATATTTGAATGTATTTAGAAAAATAAACAAATAGGGGTTCCGCGCACATTTCCCCGAA
AAGTGCCACCTGACGTCGACGGATCGGGAGATCAACTTGTTTATTGCAGCTTATAATGGTTACAAATAAA
GCAATAGCATCACAAATTTCACAAATAAAGCATTTTTTTCACTGCATTCTAGTTGTGGTTTGTCCAAACT
CATCAATGTATCTTATCATGTCTGGATCAACTGGATAACTCAAGCTAACCAAAATCATCCCAAACTTCCC
ACCCCATACCCTATTACCACTGCCAATTACCTGTGGTTTCATTTACTCTAAACCTGTGATTCCTCTGAAT
TATTTTCATTTTAAAGAAATTGTATTTGTTAAATATGTACTACAAACTTAGTAGTTGGAAGGGCTAATTC
ACTCCCAAAGAAGACAAGATATCCTTGATCTGTGGATCTACCACACACAAGGCTACTTCCCTGATTAGCA
GAACTACACACCAGGGCCAGGGGTCAGATATCCACTGACCTTTGGATGGTGCTACAAGCTAGTACCAGTT
GAGCCAGATAAGGTAGAAGAGGCCAATAAAGGAGAGAACACCAGCTTGTTACACCCTGTGAGCCTGCATG
GGATGGATGACCCGGAGAGAGAAGTGTTAGAGTGGAGGTTTGACAGCCGCCTAGCATTTCATCACGTGGC
CCGAGAGCTGCATCCGGAGTACTTCAAGAACTGCTGATATCGAGCTTGCTACAAGGGACTTTCCGCTGGG
GACTTTCCAGGGAGGCGTGGCCTGGGCGGGACTGGGGAGTGGCGAGCCCTCAGATCCTGCATATAAGCAG
CTGCTTTTTGCCTGTACTGGGTCTCTCTGGTTAGACCAGATCTGAGCCTGGGAGCTCTCTGGCTAACTAG
GGAACCCACTGCTTAAGCCTCAATAAAGCTTGCCTTGAGTGCTTCAAGTAGTGTGTGCCCGTCTGTTGTG
TGACTCTGGTAACTAGAGATCCCTCAGACCCTTTTAGTCAGTGTGGAAAATCTCTAGCA
